>Addgene plasmid #78344 | pINDUCER20-hSRF-3xHA (#757) | addgene partial sequence | sequence record 152291 | hUBCpro-R 5'-CTAAGGCCGAGTCTTATGAGCAG-3'
GGCGGAAGGATCAGGACGCTCGCTGCGCCCTTCGTCTGACGTGGCAGCGCTCGCCGTGAGGAGGGGGGCG
CCCGCGGGAGGCGCCAAAACCCGGCGCGGAGGCCAGATCTTGGGTGGGTTACTCCAGACTGCCTTGGGAA
AAGCGCCTCCCCTACCCGGTAGAATTTCTAGTTTAATTAATCATTACTAAGCGTAGTCTGGGACGTCGTA
TGGGTATTCGAACCGCGGGCCCTCTAGACTCGAGCGGCCGCCACTGTGCTGGATATCAACCACTTTGTAC
AAGAAAGCTGGGTCGGCGCGCCCACCCTTCTATTAAGCGTAGTCAGGTACATCGTAAGGGTAAGCGTAAT
CCGGAACGTCGTACGGATACGCGTAGTCTGGAACGTCATATGGGTACTCGAGTTCACTCTTGTTGCTGTG
GGCGGTGTCCAGGTTCACCACCTGTAGCTCGGTGAGGTTGCTGCTGCTCCCGGCCTGCTGCCCTATCACA
GCCATCTGGTGGAGCTGAACTGCTGAAACAGGGATCTGCACTGTCCCAGATGATGCTGTCAGGAACACCT
GGGGGACGCCACCTGGCTCCTGGACCTGGCTGTGTGACACCTGCATGGTGGATGGTGCCTGGGAGAAGGC
ATTCAGCACGGTGAGGCTGCCATCACCCAGGCCCGAGGTGGGGGCATACATCACCGCATGCGGGCTAGGG
TACATCATGTGGCCACCCACAGTTGTGGGCACGGATGACGTCATGATGGTGGCGGGCAGCGTCACTGTCC
CGCTGGAGGAGGTCTGCGTGAGGTCTGTGCTGCTGTCACGGGAGGGAGACGCTTGCTGTGGGGCCTGGTG
CACTTGAATGGCCTGCACTGGGACCTGCTGGGCCACTGCC
