>Addgene plasmid #78344 | pINDUCER20-hSRF-3xHA (#757) | addgene partial sequence | sequence record 152292 | LNCX 5'-AGCTCGTTTAGTGAACCGTCAGATC-3'
AGACACCGGGACCGATCCAGCCTCCGCGGCCCCGAACTAGTCCAGTGTGGTGGAATTCTGCAGATATCAA
CAAGTTTGTACAAAAAAGCAGGCTCCGCGGCCGCCCCCTTCACCGCCACCATGTTACCGACCCAAGCTGG
GGCCGCGGCGGCTCTGGGCCGGGGCTCGGCCCTGGGGGGCAGCCTGAACCGGACCCCGACGGGGCGGCCG
GGCGGCGGCGGCGGGACACGCGGGGCTAACGGGGGCCGGGTCCCCGGGAATGGCGCGGGGCTCGGGCCCG
GCCGCCTGGAGCGGGAGGCTGCGGCAGCGGCGGCAACCACCCCGGCGCCCACCGCGGGGGCCCTCTACAG
CGGCAGCGAGGGCGACTCGGAGTCGGGCGAGGAGGAGGAGCTGGGCGCCGAGCGGCGCGGCCTGAAGCGG
AGCCTGAGCGAGATGGAGATCGGTATGGTGGTCGGTGGGCCCGAGGCGTCGGCAGCGGCCACCGGGGGCT
ACGGGCCGGTGAGCGGCGCGGTGAGCGGGGCCAAGCCGGGTAAGAAGACCCGGGGCCGCGTGAAGATCAA
GATGGAGTTCATCGACAACAAGCTGCGGCGCTACACGACCTTCAGCAAGAGGAAGACGGGCATCATGAAG
AAGGCCTATGAGCTGTCCACGCTGACAGGGACACAGGTGCTGTTGCTGGTGGCCAGTGAGACAGGCCATG
TGTATACCTTTGCCACCCGAAAACTGCA
