>Addgene plasmid #78344 | pINDUCER20-hSRF-3xHA (#757) | depositor partial sequence | sequence record 152293 | Partial sequence of insert
GGGTGGCCGAACTAGTCCAGTGTGGTGGAATTCTGCAGATATCAACAAGTTTGTACAAAAAAGCAGGCTC
CGCGGCCGCCCCCTTCACCGCCACCATGTTACCGACCCAAGCTGGGGCCGCGGCGGCTCTGGGCCGGGGC
TCGGCCCTGGGGGGCAGCCTGAACCGGACCCCGACGGGGCGGCCGGGCGGCGGCGGCGGGACACGCGGGG
CTAACGGGGGCCGGGTCCCCGGGAATGGCGCGGGGCTCGGGCCCGGCCGCCTGGAGCGGGAGGCTGCGGC
AGCGGCGGCAACCACCCCGGCGCCCACCGCGGGGGCCCTCTACAGCGGCAGCGAGGGCGACTCGGAGTCG
GGCGAGGAGGAGGAGCTGGGCGCCGAGCGGCGCGGCCTGAAGCGGAGCCTGAGCGAGATGGAGATCGGTA
TGGTGGTCGGTGGGCCCGAGGCGTCGGCAGCGGCCACCGGGGGCTACGGGCCGGTGAGCGGCGCGGTGAG
CGGGGCCAAGCCGGGTAAGAAGACCCGGGGCCGCGTGAAGATCAAGATGGAGTTCATCGACAACAAGCTG
CGGCGCTACACGACCTTCAGCAAGAGGAAGACGGGCATCATGAAGAAGGCCTATGAGCTGTCCACGCTGA
CAGGGACACAGGTGCTGTTGCTGGTGGCCAGTGAGACAGGCCATGTGTATACCTTTGCCACCCGAAAACT
GCA
