[The description below was written by a language model from this plasmid's Addgene catalogue record.]
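Description:
pINDUCER20-hSRF-3xHA is a lentiviral transfer plasmid for doxycycline-inducible overexpression of human serum response factor (SRF) in mammalian cells. It is built on the pInducer20 backbone, an approximately 11.8 kb Gateway destination vector, and the finished construct is about 13.4 kb. In bacteria it is maintained as a high-copy plasmid under ampicillin selection. The record lists a recombination-deficient "stable" strain as the growth host, a common choice for lentiviral plasmids because their repeated LTR sequences are prone to rearrangement. In transduced mammalian cells, a neomycin resistance marker allows selection with G418.

The payload is the human SRF open reading frame (about 1.5 kb, corresponding to the reference SRF mRNA). It was introduced by Gateway recombination and carries a 3xHA epitope tag at its C terminus for detection or immunoprecipitation with anti-HA antibodies. Expression is driven by the TRE2 tetracycline-responsive promoter, which is largely silent until a reverse tetracycline transactivator binds it in the presence of doxycycline, so SRF levels can be switched on and titrated by the drug. No feature table is provided, so the source of the transactivator, the promoter driving the neomycin marker and the individual viral elements are not itemised in the record.

The depositor notes that the encoded SRF differs from the reference protein by a T505N substitution, which is stated not to be expected to affect function. The construct is suited to making stable, G418-selected cell populations for controlled, tagged SRF gain-of-function studies.
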