Addgene plasmid #78344: pINDUCER20-hSRF-3xHA (#757)
Purpose: Doxycycline-inducible lentiviral overexpression of human SRF ORF with a 3xHA tag
Depositing lab: Matthew Alexander & Louis Kunkel. Depositing organization: Boston Children's Hospital.
Backbone
  Vector backbone: pInducer20 (Addgene plasmid #44012)
  Backbone manufacturer: Stephen Elledge
  Backbone size w/o insert (bp): 11791
  Total vector size (bp): 13400
  Vector type: Lentiviral
  Selectable markers: Neomycin (select with G418)
Growth in bacteria
  Bacterial resistance: Ampicillin, 100 μg/mL
  Growth temperature: 37°C
  Growth strain: NEB Stable
  Copy number: High Copy
Gene/Insert
  Gene/Insert name: SRF (alt name: serum response factor)
  Species: H. sapiens (human)
  Insert size (bp): 1524
  GenBank ID: NM_003131.3
  Entrez Gene: SRF (a.k.a. MCM1)
  Promoter: TRE2
  Tag / fusion protein: 3x HA tag (C terminal on insert)
  Cloning method: Gateway Cloning
  Sequencing primers: 5′ CAAGGATGACGACGATAAG
Terms and licenses: Academic/Nonprofit Terms; Industry Terms: Not Available to Industry
Depositor comments: hSRF contains a T505N mutation compared to NP_003122.1. The depositor states that this mutation should not affect plasmid function. Please contact Dr. Alexander if you have any questions.
How to cite: pINDUCER20-hSRF-3xHA (#757) was a gift from Matthew Alexander & Louis Kunkel (Addgene plasmid # 78344 ; http://n2t.net/addgene:78344 ; RRID:Addgene_78344)
